Addgene plasmid #68033: pCRII-Sema4f-ISH-2kb
Purpose: Contains 2kb cDNA fragment for probe synthesis for mRNA in situ hybridization, species: mouse
Depositing lab: Roland Friedel. Depositing organization: Icahn School of Medicine at Mount Sinai. Publication: Semaphorin 4C and 4G are ligands of Plexin-B2 required in cerebellar development. Maier V, Jolicoeur C, Rayburn H, Takegahara N, Kumanogoh A, Kikutani H, Tessier-Lavigne M, Wurst W, Friedel RH. Mol Cell Neurosci. 2011 Feb;46(2):419-31. doi: 10.1016/j.mcn.2010.11.005. Epub 2010 Nov 29. PubMed 21122816.
Backbone
  Vector backbone: pCRII-TOPO
  Backbone manufacturer: Invitrogen
  Backbone size w/o insert (bp): 3973
  Vector type: mRNA In situ hybridization probe
Growth in bacteria
  Bacterial resistance: Ampicillin and Kanamycin, 100 & 50 μg/mL
  Growth temperature: 37°C
  Growth strain: DH5alpha
  Copy number: High Copy
Gene/Insert
  Gene/Insert name: Semaphorin-4F
  Species: M. musculus (mouse)
  Insert size (bp): 2141
  Entrez Gene: Sema4f (a.k.a. Sema W)
  Cloning method: TOPO Cloning
  Sequencing primers: 5′ T7; 3′ Sp6
Terms and licenses: Academic/Nonprofit Terms; Industry Terms: Not Available to Industry
How to cite: pCRII-Sema4f-ISH-2kb was a gift from Roland Friedel (Addgene plasmid # 68033 ; http://n2t.net/addgene:68033 ; RRID:Addgene_68033)
