[The description below was written by a language model from this plasmid's Addgene catalogue record and pLannotate feature annotations shown in this document.]
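Description:
pCRII-Sema4f-ISH-2kb is a bacterial cloning plasmid built on the commercial pCRII-TOPO backbone and intended as a template for making riboprobes for mRNA in situ hybridization. It is a high-copy plasmid maintained in E. coli through a ColE1/pUC-type origin, and it carries two selectable markers, a β-lactamase gene (ampicillin resistance) and the Tn5-derived neo/nptII gene (kanamycin resistance). An f1 origin is also present, which allows single-stranded DNA production with helper phage. Remnants of the lac region (CAP site, lac promoter and operator, and a lacZα fragment) come from the backbone's blue/white screening cassette, which is interrupted by the insert. The short lacI and Tn5 transposase fragments are likewise backbone remnants rather than functional genes.

The insert is a roughly 2.1 kb fragment of mouse Semaphorin-4F (Sema4f, also called Sema W) cDNA, introduced by TOPO cloning. It covers part of the coding sequence rather than serving as an expression cassette, and no eukaryotic promoter is present. The fragment sits between opposing bacteriophage SP6 and T7 promoters, so in vitro transcription from one or the other yields RNA of either strand. In the annotated sequence the Sema4f coding region lies on the minus strand, as does the T7 promoter. This implies that T7 transcription would give sense-strand RNA and SP6 transcription the antisense strand that detects the mRNA, although the record does not say which polymerase is used for which probe. The plasmid is associated with work on semaphorin ligands of Plexin-B2 in cerebellar development, where such probes map transcript distribution in mouse tissue.
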