Features (pLannotate 1.2.2; 14 found; start..end, strand, type, name):
     13..2142    -  CDS            Sema4f (fragment): SEM4F_MOUSE - Also known as Semaw. Experimental evidence at protein level: Swiss-Prot protein existence level 1. Probable cell surface receptor that regulates oligodendroglial precursor cell migration (PubMed:21945643). Might also regulate differentiation of oligodendroglial precursor cells (By similarity). Has growth cone collapse activity against retinal ganglion-cell axons (By similarity). From Mus musculus (Mouse).
   2212..2230    -  promoter       T7 promoter: promoter for bacteriophage T7 RNA polymerase
   2233..2390    +  CDS            lacZα (fragment): LacZα fragment of β-galactosidase; lacZ fragment
   2394..2822    +  rep_origin     f1 ori (sequence partly withheld): f1 bacteriophage origin of replication; arrow indicates direction of (+) strand synthesis
   2835..3134    +  CDS            tnpA (fragment): TN5P_ECOLX - Also known as tnp. Experimental evidence at protein level: Swiss-Prot protein existence level 1. Mediates transposition of transposon Tn5 by a 'cut and paste' mechanism. First, the monomeric transposase binds the 19 bp inverted DNA repeats flanking the transposon. Then, dimerization of the DNA- bound transposase creates a synaptic DNA complex. After nicking of the first DNA strand, excision of the transposon proceeds through a series of intermediates. The transposase then mediates the insertion of the transposon at a new site by strand transfer. The activity of the wild- type tran
   3166..3957    +  CDS            neo: KKA2_KLEPN - Also known as kan, nptII. Experimental evidence at protein level: Swiss-Prot protein existence level 1. Resistance to kanamycin, neomycin, paromomycin, ribostamycin, butirosin and gentamicin B. From Klebsiella pneumoniae.
   3961..3977    +  promoter       AmpR promoter (fragment): bla
   3978..4838    +  CDS            AmpR: β-lactamase; bla; confers resistance to ampicillin, carbenicillin, and related antibiotics
   5009..5597    +  rep_origin     ori: high-copy-number ColE1/pMB1/pBR322/pUC origin of replication
   5780..5872    +  CDS            lacI (fragment): lac repressor; lacI; The lac repressor binds to the lac operator to inhibit transcription in E. coli. This inhibition can be relieved by adding lactose or isopropyl-β-D-thiogalactopyranoside (IPTG).
   5885..5906    +  protein_bind   CAP binding site: CAP binding activates transcription in the presence of cAMP. E. coli catabolite activator protein
   5921..5951    +  promoter       lac promoter: promoter for the E. coli lac operon
   5959..5975    +  protein_bind   lac operator: The lac repressor binds to the lac operator to inhibit transcription in E. coli. This inhibition can be relieved by adding lactose or isopropyl-β-D-thiogalactopyranoside (IPTG). lac repressor encoded by lacI
   6017..6035    +  promoter       SP6 promoter: promoter for bacteriophage SP6 RNA polymerase
>Addgene plasmid #68033 | pCRII-Sema4f-ISH-2kb | depositor full sequence | sequence record 118659 | pCRII-Sema4f-ISH-2kb sequence 6114 bps
TTCCTGGCTTTAGATAGACGTCTCATCGCACGTGGCCAGAGGAGCCCCAGTGAGCCGGATGTGGGCTGGG
CTCGGGCAAGAATCCAGCAGGAAGGGTGGAGGGAAGCCACCAAAACCACTGCCCCGCTTACCCAGGGCCA
GGGGCAGCCGTTCATCTTCAGGTGAAGGAGAGGGAGGGTCTTGGCTATAGCTTGTGGTCCCAGAAGGTGG
AGCCCCCAGATCTAAGCCCACCTTGTCTCTAGCTAGAAGCTCCCTCTGTCGCCGCCGCTGCTGACGGCGA
CCAATCAGGAGGAGAGTGAGAGATGCTGCTAGAACACCCAGGAAAAAGCCAACCAGCCCAGCCCCCACAA
CGGTGTGGGCCCGGTTTGCGGGCCCCCTCTGGCTGTCCCACACCAAGCTATAAGCAGCCACCACACGGGC
GGCTCCACCCTCCTGACACTCGCAAGCATAAGCCCCCATGGCCCCTGGGGTCACCACCACCTCTAGCCCA
TCCCTTCGTGGGGTGAGCGAAGTCACTCCACTGGGCTGGTGCCACACACAGGATGCCCAGGCAGAACTGG
GGGAGCACGGCAGGACCACGTGGCCCACCGTAGCCACTGGAACTTCAAACACTACCGGATGTTCTCCAGG
TTCTTTTGGACACAAAGAAGAGACATCTGCTGACTCTATGTCTTGAACCATCCCACGGTGCTCGCCTGCA
TGGGCCACACAAGCATCGAGCCGGAAGCTCCAGGCACACACGGGATCCTGGGCCAGGATACATTCTGAGC
AGCTCTGGAGACGGCCACAGTTGCTGGTGTTCACTTGTGTCACCTCAGTATGGGAGCCCACCAGAAGCCA
ATCATGGTACAATTTCATGCTTTCAACCGGCTGTGTTTCCGGGAACAAGGCCAGATCCTCCAGGACACTG
AGCTGAGCTCCGATGCGCACAGCCCGATGGAGGTGCCCATCCTCTGTCCCCAGGTAGAGCACATCATATT
CTTTCCCTGAGAGGCTGGTCACCCGGTGAGCCACAACTCTGAGATAGGCTGTATCCGTAGTGACCAGCAG
GGGGCGGCCATCAGCTGGAAACACGGGCCTGTCCATGAGCGGGTGGTCTCTGATAAAGGTGAGCACACGG
TCTGGCAGGGAGAGTGAGGATCCAAACTGCTGGAACTTCATGTTGTTGGTGATGCACTCTCCAGGTCTGG
GCTGGGGCACCTCGTTGTCCATGACAGGCAGTCCCCTGTTGCAGTCATGTTTTAGCTCTCTAAAGGGACC
ATTCAGCACTGCCCGGATGTCTTGGGGTCGGAAGGCACACACAGCAGAAATGGCGGCTCCTTCCCACTGG
GAGGAAAAGATGCCATAAAAGAGGGGGGTCCCCGCGCCAGGCTGAGGTCGAAGCTCTGTCATATCCTGCA
GAACCCCCGAGGCCCTTCCATGCTCGGGCCCTGGACACAGCAGGTCAGCCTTTAGAAACGTCGTCCATCT
CTGCTGAAGGGTCTTCCGGCCCCCAAGGTCCCCCGCACACACACGGGCCACTCGTGGGACCTTGATGCGC
TCATATGAGTCCAAGACTCGGGAGGTCTCCGTGAAGAAAAAGAAGATTTCATCGTCTCCATCTTCATCCC
CCCACTCAGCCGGGCTCAAGACCATAGCTGCGACAAAGGCTGGGGCATTAAGCCAGGATGACAAGGTCTC
TGTTCGAATCCAGTCCTCAGCTCGACCCACAGCTCGGGAGATAATCGGCTCTGTCCCCAGGAAGTTTTTC
ACAGTGGCGGTGTAGAGGACGCCCCCAGCCATTACAGCTGCTGACCGTTGAGCTGGCTCAAAAGGACATT
TCCCCCGGCCACTCTCAAGTCTTTCAACCTGCTGGAAACTGGACACATCAATAACCCCGCACTTCGGATC
AAAAGCGAAGGTGCCACACGTGAGGAGGTGAGAGGCATTGGCAATGGCGAGAATCTGGATAAAATTGTGA
CATTCGTCCTCTTTCTTGCCTTTCTTCCTACAGTTCTGTCTGTGAGTCTCGGGCACCATCCAGTCGATCC
TTCGAGGCTTTTCCCCAGAGAAGGGCAGGGTTAAAGCGAAGATGCTGTCCCGTGCACCGACGTAAAGTGT
GTGAGAAGCAGGATCCACCAGGAGAGCAGAGTAATTGTACGAAGGGCGAATTCTGCAGATATCCATCACA
CTGGCGGCCGCTCGAGCATGCATCTAGAGGGCCCAATTCGCCCTATAGTGAGTCGTATTACAATTCACTG
GCCGTCGTTTTACAACGTCGTGACTGGGAAAACCCTGGCGTTACCCAACTTAATCGCCTTGCAGCACATC
CCCCTTTCGCCAGCTGGCGTAATAGCGAAGAGGCCCGCACCGATCGCCCTTCCCAACAGTTGCGCAGCCT
GAATGGCGAATGG
[124 nt withheld, positions 2394-2517]
C
[91 nt withheld, positions 2519-2609]
A
[49 nt withheld, positions 2611-2659]
CCTTTGACGTTGGAGTCCACGTTCTTT
[37 nt withheld, positions 2687-2723]
ACCCTATCTCGGTCTATTCTTTTGATTTATAAGGGATTTTGCCGATTTCGGCCTATTGGTTAAAAAATGA
GCTGATTTAACAAAAATTTAACGCGAATTTTAACAAAATTCAGGGCGCAAGGGCTGCTAAAGGAAGCGGA
ACACGTAGAAAGCCAGTCCGCAGAAACGGTGCTGACCCCGGATGAATGTCAGCTACTGGGCTATCTGGAC
AAGGGAAAACGCAAGCGCAAAGAGAAAGCAGGTAGCTTGCAGTGGGCTTACATGGCGATAGCTAGACTGG
GCGGTTTTATGGACAGCAAGCGAACCGGAATTGCCAGCTGGGGCGCCCTCTGGTAAGGTTGGGAAGCCCT
GCAAAGTAAACTGGATGGCTTTCTTGCCGCCAAGGATCTGATGGCGCAGGGGATCAAGATCTGATCAAGA
GACAGGATGAGGATCGTTTCGCATGATTGAACAAGATGGATTGCACGCAGGTTCTCCGGCCGCTTGGGTG
GAGAGGCTATTCGGCTATGACTGGGCACAACAGACAATCGGCTGCTCTGATGCCGCCGTGTTCCGGCTGT
CAGCGCAGGGGCGCCCGGTTCTTTTTGTCAAGACCGACCTGTCCGGTGCCCTGAATGAACTGCAGGACGA
GGCAGCGCGGCTATCGTGGCTGGCCACGACGGGCGTTCCTTGCGCAGCTGTGCTCGACGTTGTCACTGAA
GCGGGAAGGGACTGGCTGCTATTGGGCGAAGTGCCGGGGCAGGATCTCCTGTCATCCCACCTTGCTCCTG
CCGAGAAAGTATCCATCATGGCTGATGCAATGCGGCGGCTGCATACGCTTGATCCGGCTACCTGCCCATT
CGACCACCAAGCGAAACATCGCATCGAGCGAGCACGTACTCGGATGGAAGCCGGTCTTGTCGATCAGGAT
GATCTGGACGAAGAGCATCAGGGGCTCGCGCCAGCCGAACTGTTCGCCAGGCTCAAGGCGCGCATGCCCG
ACGGCGAGGATCTCGTCGTGACCCATGGCGATGCCTGCTTGCCGAATATCATGGTGGAAAATGGCCGCTT
TTCTGGATTCATCGACTGTGGCCGGCTGGGTGTGGCGGACCGCTATCAGGACATAGCGTTGGCTACCCGT
GATATTGCTGAAGAGCTTGGCGGCGAATGGGCTGACCGCTTCCTCGTGCTTTACGGTATCGCCGCTCCCG
ATTCGCAGCGCATCGCCTTCTATCGCCTTCTTGACGAGTTCTTCTGAATTGAAAAAGGAAGAGTATGAGT
ATTCAACATTTCCGTGTCGCCCTTATTCCCTTTTTTGCGGCATTTTGCCTTCCTGTTTTTGCTCACCCAG
AAACGCTGGTGAAAGTAAAAGATGCTGAAGATCAGTTGGGTGCACGAGTGGGTTACATCGAACTGGATCT
CAACAGCGGTAAGATCCTTGAGAGTTTTCGCCCCGAAGAACGTTTTCCAATGATGAGCACTTTTAAAGTT
CTGCTATGTGGCGCGGTATTATCCCGTATTGACGCCGGGCAAGAGCAACTCGGTCGCCGCATACACTATT
CTCAGAATGACTTGGTTGAGTACTCACCAGTCACAGAAAAGCATCTTACGGATGGCATGACAGTAAGAGA
ATTATGCAGTGCTGCCATAACCATGAGTGATAACACTGCGGCCAACTTACTTCTGACAACGATCGGAGGA
CCGAAGGAGCTAACCGCTTTTTTGCACAACATGGGGGATCATGTAACTCGCCTTGATCGTTGGGAACCGG
AGCTGAATGAAGCCATACCAAACGACGAGCGTGACACCACGATGCCTGTAGCAATGGCAACAACGTTGCG
CAAACTATTAACTGGCGAACTACTTACTCTAGCTTCCCGGCAACAATTAATAGACTGGATGGAGGCGGAT
AAAGTTGCAGGACCACTTCTGCGCTCGGCCCTTCCGGCTGGCTGGTTTATTGCTGATAAATCTGGAGCCG
GTGAGCGTGGGTCTCGCGGTATCATTGCAGCACTGGGGCCAGATGGTAAGCCCTCCCGTATCGTAGTTAT
CTACACGACGGGGAGTCAGGCAACTATGGATGAACGAAATAGACAGATCGCTGAGATAGGTGCCTCACTG
ATTAAGCATTGGTAACTGTCAGACCAAGTTTACTCATATATACTTTAGATTGATTTAAAACTTCATTTTT
AATTTAAAAGGATCTAGGTGAAGATCCTTTTTGATAATCTCATGACCAAAATCCCTTAACGTGAGTTTTC
GTTCCACTGAGCGTCAGACCCCGTAGAAAAGATCAAAGGATCTTCTTGAGATCCTTTTTTTCTGCGCGTA
ATCTGCTGCTTGCAAACAAAAAAACCACCGCTACCAGCGGTGGTTTGTTTGCCGGATCAAGAGCTACCAA
CTCTTTTTCCGAAGGTAACTGGCTTCAGCAGAGCGCAGATACCAAATACTGTTCTTCTAGTGTAGCCGTA
GTTAGGCCACCACTTCAAGAACTCTGTAGCACCGCCTACATACCTCGCTCTGCTAATCCTGTTACCAGTG
GCTGCTGCCAGTGGCGATAAGTCGTGTCTTACCGGGTTGGACTCAAGACGATAGTTACCGGATAAGGCGC
AGCGGTCGGGCTGAACGGGGGGTTCGTGCACACAGCCCAGCTTGGAGCGAACGACCTACACCGAACTGAG
ATACCTACAGCGTGAGCTATGAGAAAGCGCCACGCTTCCCGAAGGGAGAAAGGCGGACAGGTATCCGGTA
AGCGGCAGGGTCGGAACAGGAGAGCGCACGAGGGAGCTTCCAGGGGGAAACGCCTGGTATCTTTATAGTC
CTGTCGGGTTTCGCCACCTCTGACTTGAGCGTCGATTTTTGTGATGCTCGTCAGGGGGGCGGAGCCTATG
GAAAAACGCCAGCAACGCGGCCTTTTTACGGTTCCTGGCCTTTTGCTGGCCTTTTGCTCACATGTTCTTT
CCTGCGTTATCCCCTGATTCTGTGGATAACCGTATTACCGCCTTTGAGTGAGCTGATACCGCTCGCCGCA
GCCGAACGACCGAGCGCAGCGAGTCAGTGAGCGAGGAAGCGGAAGAGCGCCCAATACGCAAACCGCCTCT
CCCCGCGCGTTGGCCGATTCATTAATGCAGCTGGCACGACAGGTTTCCCGACTGGAAAGCGGGCAGTGAG
CGCAACGCAATTAATGTGAGTTAGCTCACTCATTAGGCACCCCAGGCTTTACACTTTATGCTTCCGGCTC
GTATGTTGTGTGGAATTGTGAGCGGATAACAATTTCACACAGGAAACAGCTATGACCATGATTACGCCAA
GCTATTTAGGTGACACTATAGAATACTCAAGCTATGCATCAAGCTTGGTACCGAGCTCGGATCCACTAGT
AACGGCCGCCAGTGTGCTGGAATTCGCCCTT
