>Addgene plasmid #68033 | pCRII-Sema4f-ISH-2kb | addgene partial sequence | sequence record 121140 | M13pUC-Fwd 5'-CCCAGTCACGACGTTGTAAAACG-3'
GTAATACGACTCACTATAGGGCGAATTGGGCCCTCTAGATGCATGCTCGAGCGGCCGCCAGTGTGATGGA
TATCTGCAGAATTCGCCCTTCGTACAATTACTCTGCTCTCCTGGTGGATCCTGCTTCTCACACACTTTAC
GTCGGTGCACGGGACAGCATCTTCGCTTTAACCCTGCCCTTCTCTGGGGAAAAGCCTCGAAGGATCGACT
GGATGGTGCCCGAGACTCACAGACAGAACTGTAGGAAGAAAGGCAAGAAAGAGGACGAATGTCACAATTT
TATCCAGATTCTCGCCATTGCCAATGCCTCTCACCTCCTCACGTGTGGCACCTTCGCTTTTGATCCGAAG
TGCGGGGTTATTGATGTGTCCAGTTTCCAGCAGGTTGAAAGACTTGAGAGTGGCCGGGGGAAATGTCCTT
TTGAGCCAGCTCAACGGTCAGCAGCTGTAATGGCTGGGGGCGTCCTCTACACCGCCACTGTGAAAAACTT
CCTGGGGACAGAGCCGATTATCTCCCGAGCTGTGGGTCGAGCTGAGGACTGGATTCGAACAGAGACCTTG
TCATCCTGGCTTAATGCCCCAGCCTTTGTCGCAGCTATGGTCTTGAGCCCGGCTGAGTGGGGGGATGAAG
ATGGAGACGATGAAATCTTCTTTTTCTTCACGGAGACCTCCCGAGTCTTGGACTCATATGAGCGCATCAA
GGTCCCACGAGTGGCCCGTGTGTGTGCGGGGGACCTTGGGGGCCGGAAGACCCTTCAGCAGAGATGGACG
ACGTTTCTAAAGGCTGACCTGCTGTGTCCAGGGCCCGAGCATGGAAGGGCCTCGGGGGTTCTGCAGGATA
TGACAGAGCTTCGACCTCAGCCTGGCGCGGGGACCC
