>Addgene plasmid #68033 | pCRII-Sema4f-ISH-2kb | addgene partial sequence | sequence record 121144 | M13pUC-Rev 5'-AGCGGATAACAATTTCACACAGG-3'
GACCATGATTACGCCAAGCTATTTAGGTGACACTATAGAATACTCAAGCTATGCATCAAGCTTGGTACCG
AGCTCGGATCCACTAGTAACGGCCGCCAGTGTGCTGGAATTCGCCCTTTTCCTGGCTTTAGATAGACGTC
TCATCGCACGTGGCCAGAGGAGCCCCAGTGAGCCGGATGTGGGCTGGGCTCGGGCAAGAATCCAGCAGGA
AGGGTGGAGGGAAGCCACCAAAACCACTGCCCCGCTTACCCAGGGCCAGGGGCAGCCGTTCATCTTCAGG
TGAAGGAGAGGGAGGGTCTTGGCTATAGCTTGTGGTCCCAGAAGGTGGAGCCCCCAGATCTAAGCCCACC
TTGTCTCTAGCTAGAAGCTCCCTCTGTCGCCGCCGCTGCTGACGGCGACCAATCAGGAGGAGAGTGAGAG
ATGCTGCTAGAACACCCAGGAAAAAGCCAACCAGCCCAGCCCCCACAACGGTGTGGGCCCGGTTTGCGGG
CCCCCTCTGGCTGTCCCACACCAAGCTATAAGCAGCCACCACACGGGCGGCTCCACCCTCCTGACACTCG
CAAGCATAAGCCCCCATGGCCCCTGGGGTCACCACCACCTCTAGCCCATCCCTTCGTGGGGTGAGCGAAG
TCACTCCACTGGGCTGGTGCCACACACAGGATGCCCAGGCAGAACTGGGGGAGCACGGCAGGACCACGTG
GCCCACCGTAGCCACTGGAACTTCAAACACTACCGGATGTTCTCCAGGTTCTTTTGGACACAAAGAAGAG
ACATCTGCTGACTCTATGTCTTGAACCATCCCACGGTGCTCGCCTGCATGGGCCACACAAGCATCGAGCC
GGAAGCTCCAGGCACACACGGGATCCTGGGCCAGGATACATTCTGAGCAGCTCTGGAGACGGCCACAGTT
GCTGGTGTTCACTTGTGTCACCTCAGTATGGGAGCCCACCAGAAGCCAATCATGGTACAATTTCATGCTT
TCAACCGGCTGTGTTTCCGGGAACAAGGCCAGATCCTCCAGGACACTGAGCTGAGCTCCGATGCGCACAG
CCCGATGGAGGTGCCCATCCTCTGTCCCCAGGTAGAGCACATCATATTCTTTCCCTGAGAGGCTGGTCAC
CCGGTGAGCC
